Addgene plasmid #175818: pENTR4 CDS A. thaliana PARP1
Purpose: pENTR4 plasmid with CDS of Arabidopsis thaliana POLY(ADP-RIBOSE) POLYMERASE 1 (PARP1, AT2G31320.1) without stop codon for C-terminal epitope tags
Depositing lab: Lennart Wirthmueller. Depositing organization: Leibniz Institute of Plant Biochemistry (IPB).
Backbone
  Vector backbone: pENTR4
  Backbone manufacturer: Thermo Fisher Scientific
  Backbone size w/o insert (bp): 2235
  Total vector size (bp): 5184
  Vector type: pENTR plasmid for Gateway cloning
Growth in bacteria
  Bacterial resistance: Kanamycin, 50 μg/mL
  Growth temperature: 37°C
  Growth strain: DH5alpha
  Copy number: High Copy
Gene/Insert
  Gene/Insert name: PARP1 (alt name: AT2G31320.1)
  Species: A. thaliana (mustard weed)
  Insert size (bp): 2949
  Mutation: one silent mutation, annotated in GenBank file
  GenBank ID: NM_179834
  Entrez Gene: PARP1 (a.k.a. AT2G31320, ATPARP2, F16D14.16, F16D14_16, POLY(ADP-RIBOSE) POLYMERASE 1, poly(ADP-ribose) polymerase 2)
  Promoter: none
  Tag / fusion protein: none
  Cloning method: Gibson Cloning
  Sequencing primers: 5′ CCCGCCATAAACTGCCAGG; 3′ CGTTGAATATGGCTCATAACACCC
Terms and licenses: Academic/Nonprofit Terms; Industry Terms: Not Available to Industry
How to cite: pENTR4 CDS A. thaliana PARP1 was a gift from Lennart Wirthmueller (Addgene plasmid # 175818 ; http://n2t.net/addgene:175818 ; RRID:Addgene_175818)
