[The description below was written by a language model from this plasmid's Addgene catalogue record and the feature table of its GenBank file.]
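Description:
pENTR4 CDS A. thaliana PARP1 is a Gateway entry clone built on the commercial pENTR4 backbone, carrying the coding sequence of Arabidopsis thaliana POLY(ADP-RIBOSE) POLYMERASE 1 (PARP1, gene model AT2G31320.1). The 5184 bp circular plasmid is maintained in E. coli at high copy through a ColE1/pUC-type origin of replication and is selected with kanamycin through the aph(3')-Ia aminoglycoside phosphotransferase gene. The rrnB T1 and T2 transcription terminators lie upstream of the cloning region, where they insulate the insert from read-through transcription originating in the backbone.

The 2949 bp PARP1 insert was introduced by Gibson assembly and occupies the interval between the attL1 and attL2 recombination sites, although the feature table does not annotate the coding sequence itself as a separate feature. The record notes one silent mutation relative to the reference sequence. The construct has no promoter and no tag, so it is not an expression vector in its own right. Instead, it serves as a donor: an LR Clonase reaction between the attL sites and the attR sites of a destination vector transfers the PARP1 reading frame into whichever expression context is chosen. The stop codon has been deliberately omitted so that translation can continue through the recombined att site into a downstream sequence, making the clone suitable for generating C-terminal epitope-tag fusions of PARP1. The record does not name particular destination vectors or downstream applications.
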