LOCUS       Exported 5184 bp ds-DNA circular SYN 25-OCT-2021
DEFINITION  pENTR4 plasmid with CDS of Arabidopsis thaliana POLY(ADP-RIBOSE)
            POLYMERASE 1 (PARP1, AT2G31320.1) without stop codon for C-terminal
            epitope tags.
ACCESSION   .
VERSION     .
KEYWORDS    pENTR4 CDS A. thaliana PARP1
SOURCE      synthetic DNA construct
  ORGANISM  synthetic DNA construct
REFERENCE   1 (bases 1 to 5184)
  TITLE     pENTR plasmid with CDS of Arabidopsis thaliana POLY(ADP-RIBOSE)
            POLYMERASE 1 (PARP1) without stop codon for C-terminal epitope
            tagging
  JOURNAL   Unpublished
REFERENCE   2 (bases 1 to 5184)
  AUTHORS   .
  TITLE     Direct Submission
  JOURNAL   Exported Oct 25, 2021 from SnapGene Server 1.1.58
            http://www.snapgene.com
FEATURES             Location/Qualifiers
     source          1..5184
                     /organism="synthetic DNA construct"
                     /mol_type="other DNA"
     terminator      31..58
                     /label=rrnB T2 terminator
                     /note="transcription terminator T2 from the E. coli rrnB
                     gene"
     primer_bind     66..89
                     /label=pENTR-F
                     /note="pENTR vectors, forward primer"
     protein_bind    108..207
                     /gene="mutant version of attL"
                     /label=attL1
                     /bound_moiety="LR Clonase(TM)"
                     /note="recombination site for the Gateway(R) LR reaction"
     protein_bind    complement(3163..3262)
                     /gene="mutant version of attL"
                     /label=attL2
                     /bound_moiety="LR Clonase(TM)"
                     /note="recombination site for the Gateway(R) LR reaction"
     primer_bind     complement(3374..3393)
                     /label=pENTR-R
                     /note="pENTR vectors, reverse primer"
     CDS             3385..4194
                     /codon_start=1
                     /gene="aph(3')-Ia"
                     /product="aminoglycoside phosphotransferase"
                     /label=KanR
                     /note="confers resistance to kanamycin in bacteria or G418
                     (Geneticin(R)) in eukaryotes"
                     /translation="MSHIQRETSRPRLNSNMDADLYGYKWARDNVGQSGATIYRLYGKP
                     DAPELFLKHGKGSVANDVTDEMVRLNWLTEFMPLPTIKHFIRTPGDAWLLTTAIPGKTA
                     FQVLEEYPDSGENIVDALAVFLRRLHSIPVCNCPFNSDRVFRLAQAQSRMNNGLVDASD
                     FDDERNGWPVEQVWKEMHKLLPFSPDSVVTHGDFSLDNLIFDEGKLIGCIDVGRVGIAD
                     RYQDLAILWNCLGEFSPSLQKRLFQKYGIDNPDMNKLQFHLMLDEFF"
     primer_bind     complement(3452..3471)
                     /label=Kan-R
                     /note="Kanamycin resistance gene, reverse primer"
     rep_origin      4284..4872
                     /direction=RIGHT
                     /label=ori
                     /note="high-copy-number ColE1/pMB1/pBR322/pUC origin of
                     replication"
     primer_bind     4773..4792
                     /label=pBR322ori-F
                     /note="pBR322 origin, forward primer"
     terminator      5037..5123
                     /gene="Escherichia coli rrnB"
                     /label=rrnB T1 terminator
                     /note="transcription terminator T1 from the E. coli rrnB
                     gene"
ORIGIN
        1 cgccataaac tgccaggcat caaactaagc agaaggccat cctgacggat ggcctttttg
       61 cgtttctaca aactcttcct gttagttagt tacttaagct cgggccccaa ataatgattt
      121 tattttgact gatagtgacc tgttcgttgc aacaaattga taagcaatgc ttttttataa
      181 tgccaacttt gtacaaaaaa gcaggctcca ccatggcaag cccacataag ccgtggaggg
      241 cggagtatgc aaagtcgtcg aggtcttcat gtaaaacttg caagtccgtc attaacaagg
      301 agaactttcg tcttggaaag ttggttcaat ctactcactt cgatggcatc atgcccatgt
      361 ggaaccatgc ttcttgtata ctaaagaaga cgaagcagat aaaatcagtt gatgatgttg
      421 aaggcataga atcacttcgt tgggaagatc agcaaaagat tagaaaatat gtcgaatctg
      481 gagcagggag taacacaagc acaagcacag gcacaagcac gagcagtacc gctaataatg
      541 ctaaactaga atatgggatt gaagtgtcac aaacttctcg tgccggttgc agaaagtgta
      601 gcgaaaagat cttgaaagga gaggtacgta tattctccaa gcctgaaggc ccgggtaaca
      661 aaggtttgat gtggcatcac gctaaatgtt tccttgaaat gtcttcctct actgaactgg
      721 aaagtttgtc tggatggaga agtataccag actcagacca agaagctctt cttcccttag
      781 tgaagaaagc tctgccggca gccaaaactg agacagcaga agcacgtcaa acaaattcaa
      841 gagcaggcac aaaacgaaaa aatgattctg ttgataacga gaagtcgaaa ctagcaaaaa
      901 gtagttttga catgtctaca agtggtgctt tacaaccttg tagcaaagaa aaggaaatgg
      961 aggcccaaac taaggaattg tgggacctga aggatgatct gaaaaaatat gtaacatcag
     1021 ctgagttgcg ggaaatgctt gaagtaaatg aacaaagtac aagaggatct gaacttgatc
     1081 tgcgtgataa atgtgctgat ggcatgatgt ttggcccact cgctctctgc ccaatgtgct
     1141 ctgggcatct ttctttctcc ggaggacttt accgatgcca tggatacatc tcagaatgga
     1201 gcaaatgttc tcattccact ttggatccag accgcatcaa agggaagtgg aaaatccctg
     1261 acgaaacaga aaatcaattc cttctgaagt ggaataagtc tcaaaagagt gtgaagccaa
     1321 aacgtattct gcgtcctgta ttgtctggcg agacatctca gggtcaaggt tctaaagatg
     1381 caactgactc ctcaaggagt gaaaggctag cagatcttaa agtttcaatt gctggaaata
     1441 ctaaggaaag gcaaccatgg aagaagagaa ttgaggaagc tggtgcagag tttcatgcta
     1501 atgttaaaaa aggtacaagc tgtttggttg tttgtggact gacagatatc agagacgctg
     1561 aaatgagaaa ggcaaggagg atgaaagtgg caatcgtgag agaggattat ttggttgatt
     1621 gttttaaaaa acagaggaaa cttccatttg acaagtacaa aattgaagac actagtgaga
     1681 gccttgtcac tgttaaagta aaaggacgaa gcgctgtgca tgaagcgtct ggcctccaag
     1741 agcactgtca cattcttgaa gatgggaaca gtatctataa cacaactctg agcatgtctg
     1801 atctctctac cggtatcaat agttattaca tactccagat aatccaagaa gataaaggtt
     1861 cagattgtta cgtatttcgt aaatggggcc gagttggaaa tgaaaagatt ggtggtaaca
     1921 aagtggagga aatgtcaaag tctgatgcgg ttcacgaatt caaacgtcta tttcttgaaa
     1981 aaaccggaaa cacatgggaa tcttgggaac aaaaaacgaa tttccagaaa caacctggaa
     2041 aatttctccc gttggacatt gattatggag ttaataagca agtagccaaa aaagagccat
     2101 ttcagaccag tagcaacctt gctccatcat taatagaatt gatgaagatg ctttttgatg
     2161 tggaaactta cagatctgca atgatggagt tcgagataaa tatgtcagag atgccacttg
     2221 ggaagctcag caaacataat atacagaagg gttttgaggc attgacggag atacagaggc
     2281 tattgactga aagcgacccc cagcctacta tgaaagaaag cttgcttgtt gatgctagta
     2341 acagattttt taccatgatc ccttctattc atcctcatat tatccgagat gaagatgact
     2401 ttaagtcaaa ggtgaaaatg ctcgaggctc tgcaggatat cgaaatagct tcaagaatag
     2461 ttggctttga tgttgatagc accgaatctc ttgatgataa gtataagaag ctgcattgcg
     2521 atatctcacc acttcctcat gatagcgaag attatcgatt aatcgagaag tatcttaaca
     2581 caactcatgc cccaacgcat acagagtgga gtcttgagct agaggaagtt tttgctcttg
     2641 aaagagaagg agagtttgat aaatatgctc cccacagaga aaaacttggc aataagatgc
     2701 tcctatggca tggttctcga ttaacgaatt ttgttggaat attgaaccaa ggactgagaa
     2761 ttgcacctcc agaagctcct gctactggtt acatgtttgg aaaagggata tactttgctg
     2821 accttgtcag taaaagtgct cagtactgct acacttgtaa gaaaaatccg gtgggtctaa
     2881 tgcttctgag tgaagttgca ttgggagaaa tacatgagct aacaaaagct aagtatatgg
     2941 ataaacctcc gagagggaaa cactcgacca aagggctcgg caagaaagtg cctcaagatt
     3001 ccgagtttgc caagtggaga ggtgatgtga ctgttccctg tggaaaacct gtttcatcaa
     3061 aggtcaaggc ttctgagctt atgtacaatg agtatatcgt ctacgataca gcccaggtga
     3121 agttgcagtt cttgttgaaa gtaaggttta agcacaagag agacccagct ttcttgtaca
     3181 aagttggcat tataagaaag cattgcttat caatttgttg caacgaacag gtcactatca
     3241 gtcaaaataa aatcattatt tgccatccag ctgcagctct ggcccgtgtc tcaaaatctc
     3301 tgatgttaca ttgcacaaga taaaaatata tcatcatgaa caataaaact gtctgcttac
     3361 ataaacagta atacaagggg tgttatgagc catattcaac gggaaacgtc gaggccgcga
     3421 ttaaattcca acatggatgc tgatttatat gggtataaat gggctcgcga taatgtcggg
     3481 caatcaggtg cgacaatcta tcgcttgtat gggaagcccg atgcgccaga gttgtttctg
     3541 aaacatggca aaggtagcgt tgccaatgat gttacagatg agatggtcag actaaactgg
     3601 ctgacggaat ttatgcctct tccgaccatc aagcatttta tccgtactcc tggtgatgca
     3661 tggttactca ccactgcgat ccccggaaaa acagcattcc aggtattaga agaatatcct
     3721 gattcaggtg aaaatattgt tgatgcgctg gcagtgttcc tgcgccggtt gcattcgatt
     3781 cctgtttgta attgtccttt taacagcgat cgcgtatttc gtctcgctca ggcgcaatca
     3841 cgaatgaata acggtttggt tgatgcgagt gattttgatg acgagcgtaa tggctggcct
     3901 gttgaacaag tctggaaaga aatgcataaa cttttgccat tctcaccgga ttcagtcgtc
     3961 actcatggtg atttctcact tgataacctt atttttgacg aggggaaatt aataggttgt
     4021 attgatgttg gacgagtcgg aatcgcagac cgataccagg atcttgccat cctatggaac
     4081 tgcctcggtg agttttctcc ttcattacag aaacggcttt ttcaaaaata tggtattgat
     4141 aatcctgata tgaataaatt gcagtttcat ttgatgctcg atgagttttt ctaatcagaa
     4201 ttggttaatt ggttgtaaca ttattcagat tgggccccgt tccactgagc gtcagacccc
     4261 gtagaaaaga tcaaaggatc ttcttgagat cctttttttc tgcgcgtaat ctgctgcttg
     4321 caaacaaaaa aaccaccgct accagcggtg gtttgtttgc cggatcaaga gctaccaact
     4381 ctttttccga aggtaactgg cttcagcaga gcgcagatac caaatactgt tcttctagtg
     4441 tagccgtagt taggccacca cttcaagaac tctgtagcac cgcctacata cctcgctctg
     4501 ctaatcctgt taccagtggc tgctgccagt ggcgataagt cgtgtcttac cgggttggac
     4561 tcaagacgat agttaccgga taaggcgcag cggtcgggct gaacgggggg ttcgtgcaca
     4621 cagcccagct tggagcgaac gacctacacc gaactgagat acctacagcg tgagctatga
     4681 gaaagcgcca cgcttcccga agggagaaag gcggacaggt atccggtaag cggcagggtc
     4741 ggaacaggag agcgcacgag ggagcttcca gggggaaacg cctggtatct ttatagtcct
     4801 gtcgggtttc gccacctctg acttgagcgt cgatttttgt gatgctcgtc aggggggcgg
     4861 agcctatgga aaaacgccag caacgcggcc tttttacggt tcctggcctt ttgctggcct
     4921 tttgctcaca tgttctttcc tgcgttatcc cctgattctg tggataaccg tattaccgct
     4981 agcatggatc tcggggacgt ctaactacta agcgagagta gggaactgcc aggcatcaaa
     5041 taaaacgaaa ggctcagtcg gaagactggg cctttcgttt tatctgttgt ttgtcggtga
     5101 acgctctcct gagtaggaca aatccgccgg gagcggattt gaacgttgtg aagcaacggc
     5161 ccggagggtg gcgggcagga cgcc
//
